>Addgene plasmid #229571 | pStayGold-Tubulin | addgene full sequence | sequence record 477199 | Addgene NGS Result
TTGGAGGTCGCTGAGTAGTGCGCGAGCAAAATTTAAGCTACAACAAGGCAAGGCTTGACCGACAATTGCA
TGAAGAATCTGCTTAGGGTTAGGCGTTTTGCGCTGCTTCGCGATGTACGGGCCAGATATACGCGTTGACA
TTGATTATTGACTAGTTATTAATAGTAATCAATTACGGGGTCATTAGTTCATAGCCCATATATGGAGTTC
CGCGTTACATAACTTACGGTAAATGGCCCGCCTGGCTGACCGCCCAACGACCCCCGCCCATTGACGTCAA
TAATGACGTATGTTCCCATAGTAACGCCAATAGGGACTTTCCATTGACGTCAATGGGTGGAGTATTTACG
GTAAACTGCCCACTTGGCAGTACATCAAGTGTATCATATGCCAAGTACGCCCCCTATTGACGTCAATGAC
GGTAAATGGCCCGCCTGGCATTATGCCCAGTACATGACCTTATGGGACTTTCCTACTTGGCAGTACATCT
ACGTATTAGTCATCGCTATTACCATGGTGATGCGGTTTTGGCAGTACATCAATGGGCGTGGATAGCGGTT
TGACTCACGGGGATTTCCAAGTCTCCACCCCATTGACGTCAATGGGAGTTTGTTTTGGCACCAAAATCAA
CGGGACTTTCCAAAATGTCGTAACAACTCCGCCCCATTGACGCAAATGGGCGGTAGGCGTGTACGGTGGG
AGGTCTATATAAGCAGAGCTCTCTGGCTAACTAGAGAACCCACTGCTTACTGGCTTATCGAAATTAATAC
GACTCACTATAGGGAGACCCAAGCTTGGTACCGCCACCATGGCTAGTACACCATTTAAATTTCAACTTAA
AGGAACCATCAATGGCAAATCGTTTACCGTTGAAGGCGAAGGTGAAGGAAATTCACATGAAGGTTCTCAT
AAAGGAAAATATGTTTGTACAAGTGGAAAACTACCGATGTCATGGGCAGCACTTGGAACATCCTTTGGTT
ATGGAATGAAATATTATACCAAATATCCTAGTGGACTGAAGAACTGGTTTCATGAAGTAATGCCTGAAGG
CTTTACCTACGATCGTCATATTCAATATAAAGGCGATGGGAGTATCCATGCAAAACACCAACACTTTATG
AAAAATGGGACTTATCACAACATTGTTGAATTTACTGGTCAGGATTTTAAAGAAAATAGTCCAGTCTTAA
CTGGAGATATGAATGTCTCATTACCGAATGAAGTTCAACATATACCCAGAGATGATGGAGTAGAATGCCC
AGTGACCTTGCTTTATCCTTTATTATCGGATAAATCAAAATGCGTTGAGGCTCACCAAAATACAATCTGC
AAGCCTCTTCATAATCAACCAGCACCTGATGTCCCATATCACTGGATTCGTAAACAATACACACAAAGCA
AAGATGATACCGAGGAACGTGATCATATTTGTCAATCAGAGACTCTCGAAGCACACTTAGGAGGTGGTGG
ATCAGGAGGAGGTGGTTCTGGAGGTGGTGGATCAGGAGGAAGATCTCGAGTGCGTGAGTGCATCTCCATC
CACGTTGGCCAGGCTGGTGTCCAGATTGGCAATGCCTGCTGGGAGCTCTACTGCCTGGAACACGGCATCC
AGCCCGATGGCCAGATGCCAAGTGACAAGACCATTGGGGGAGGAGATGACTCCTTCAACACCTTCTTCAG
TGAGACGGGCGCTGGCAAGCACGTGCCCCGGGCTGTGTTTGTAGACTTGGAACCCACAGTCATTGATGAA
GTTCGCACTGGCACCTACCGCCAGCTCTTCCACCCTGAGCAGCTCATCACAGGCAAGGAAGATGCTGCCA
ATAACTATGCCCGAGGGCACTACACCATTGGCAAGGAGATCATTGACCTTGTGTTGGACCGAATTCGCAA
GCTGGCTGACCAGTGCACCGGTCTTCAGGGCTTCTTGGTTTTCCACAGCTTTGGTGGGGGAACTGGTTCT
GGGTTCACCTCCCTGCTCATGGAACGTCTCTCAGTTGATTATGGCAAGAAGTCCAAGCTGGAGTTCTCCA
TTTACCCAGCACCCCAGGTTTCCACAGCTGTAGTTGAGCCCTACAACTCCATCCTCACCACCCACACCAC
CCTGGAGCACTCTGATTGTGCCTTCATGGTAGACAATGAGGCCATCTATGACATCTGTCGTAGAAACCTC
GATATCGAGCGCCCAACCTACACTAACCTTAACCGCCTTATTAGCCAGATTGTGTCCTCCATCACTGCTT
CCCTGAGATTTGATGGAGCCCTGAATGTTGACCTGACAGAATTCCAGACCAACCTGGTGCCCTACCCCCG
CATCCACTTCCCTCTGGCCACATATGCCCCTGTCATCTCTGCTGAGAAAGCCTACCATGAACAGCTTTCT
GTAGCAGAGATCACCAATGCTTGCTTTGAGCCAGCCAACCAGATGGTGAAATGTGACCCTCGCCATGGTA
AATACATGGCTTGCTGCCTGTTGTACCGTGGTGACGTGGTTCCCAAAGATGTCAATGCTGCCATTGCCAC
CATCAAAACCAAGCGCAGCATCCAGTTTGTGGATTGGTGCCCCACTGGCTTCAAGGTTGGCATCAACTAC
CAGCCTCCCACTGTGGTGCCTGGTGGAGACCTGGCCAAGGTACAGAGAGCTGTGTGCATGCTGAGCAACA
CCACAGCCATTGCTGAGGCCTGGGCTCGCCTGGACCACAAGTTTGACCTGATGTATGCCAAGCGTGCCTT
TGTTCACTGGTACGTGGGTGAGGGGATGGAGGAAGGCGAGTTTTCAGAGGCCCGTGAAGATATGGCTGCC
CTTGAGAAGGATTATGAGGAGGTTGGTGTGGATTCTGTTGAAGGAGAGGGTGAGGAAGAAGGAGAGGAAT
ACTAAGGATCCACCGGATCTAGAGGGCCCTATTCTATAGTGTCACCTAAATGCTAGAGCTCGCTGATCAG
CCTCGACTGTGCCTTCTAGTTGCCAGCCATCTGTTGTTTGCCCCTCCCCCGTGCCTTCCTTGACCCTGGA
AGGTGCCACTCCCACTGTCCTTTCCTAATAAAATGAGGAAATTGCATCGCATTGTCTGAGTAGGTGTCAT
TCTATTCTGGGGGGTGGGGTGGGGCAGGACAGCAAGGGGGAGGATTGGGAAGACAATAGCAGGCATGCTG
GGGATGCGGTGGGCTCTATGGCTTCTGAGGCGGAAAGAACCAGCTGGGGCTCTAGGGGGTATCCCC
[124 nt withheld, positions 3217-3340]
C
[91 nt withheld, positions 3342-3432]
A
[49 nt withheld, positions 3434-3482]
CCTTTGACGTTGGAGTCCACGTTCTTT
[37 nt withheld, positions 3510-3546]
ACCCTATCTCGGTCTATTCTTTTGATTTATAAGGGATTTTGCCGATTTCGGCCTATTGGTTAAAAAATGA
GCTGATTTAACAAAAATTTAACGCGAATTAATTCTGTGGAATGTGTGTCAGTTAGGGTGTGGAAAGTCCC
CAGGCTCCCCAGCAGGCAGAAGTATGCAAAGCATGCATCTCAATTAGTCAGCAACCAGGTGTGGAAAGTC
CCCAGGCTCCCCAGCAGGCAGAAGTATGCAAAGCATGCATCTCAATTAGTCAGCAACCATAGTCCCGCCC
CTAACTCCGCCCATCCCGCCCCTAACTCCGCCCAGTTCCGCCCATTCTCCGCCCCATGGCTGACTAATTT
TTTTTATTTATGCAGAGGCCGAGGCCGCCTCTGCCTCTGAGCTATTCCAGAAGTAGTGAGGAGGCTTTTT
TGGAGGCCTAGGCTTTTGCAAAAAGCTCCCGGGAGCTTGTATATCCATTTTCGGATCTGATCAAGAGACA
GGATGAGGATCGTTTCGCATGATTGAACAAGATGGATTGCACGCAGGTTCTCCGGCCGCTTGGGTGGAGA
GGCTATTCGGCTATGACTGGGCACAACAGACAATCGGCTGCTCTGATGCCGCCGTGTTCCGGCTGTCAGC
GCAGGGGCGCCCGGTTCTTTTTGTCAAGACCGACCTGTCCGGTGCCCTGAATGAACTGCAGGACGAGGCA
GCGCGGCTATCGTGGCTGGCCACGACGGGCGTTCCTTGCGCAGCTGTGCTCGACGTTGTCACTGAAGCGG
GAAGGGACTGGCTGCTATTGGGCGAAGTGCCGGGGCAGGATCTCCTGTCATCTCACCTTGCTCCTGCCGA
GAAAGTATCCATCATGGCTGATGCAATGCGGCGGCTGCATACGCTTGATCCGGCTACCTGCCCATTCGAC
CACCAAGCGAAACATCGCATCGAGCGAGCACGTACTCGGATGGAAGCCGGTCTTGTCGATCAGGATGATC
TGGACGAAGAGCATCAGGGGCTCGCGCCAGCCGAACTGTTCGCCAGGCTCAAGGCGCGCATGCCCGACGG
CGAGGATCTCGTCGTGACCCATGGCGATGCCTGCTTGCCGAATATCATGGTGGAAAATGGCCGCTTTTCT
GGATTCATCGACTGTGGCCGGCTGGGTGTGGCGGACCGCTATCAGGACATAGCGTTGGCTACCCGTGATA
TTGCTGAAGAGCTTGGCGGCGAATGGGCTGACCGCTTCCTCGTGCTTTACGGTATCGCCGCTCCCGATTC
GCAGCGCATCGCCTTCTATCGCCTTCTTGACGAGTTCTTCTGAGCGGGACTCTGGGGTTCGAAATGACCG
ACCAAGCGACGCCCAACCTGCCATCACGAGATTTCGATTCCACCGCCGCCTTCTATGAAAGGTTGGGCTT
CGGAATCGTTTTCCGGGACGCCGGCTGGATGATCCTCCAGCGCGGGGATCTCATGCTGGAGTTCTTCGCC
CACCCCAACTTGTTTATTGCAGCTTATAATGGTTACAAATAAAGCAATAGCATCACAAATTTCACAAATA
AAGCATTTTTTTCACTGCATTCTAGTTGTGGTTTGTCCAAACTCATCAATGTATCTTATCATGTCTGTAT
ACCGTCGACCTCTAGCTAGAGCTTGGCGTAATCATGGTCATAGCTGTTTCCTGTGTGAAATTGTTATCCG
CTCACAATTCCACACAACATACGAGCCGGAAGCATAAAGTGTAAAGCCTGGGGTGCCTAATGAGTGAGCT
AACTCACATTAATTGCGTTGCGCTCACTGCCCGCTTTCCAGTCGGGAAACCTGTCGTGCCAGCTGCATTA
ATGAATCGGCCAACGCGCGGGGAGAGGCGGTTTGCGTATTGGGCGCTCTTCCGCTTCCTCGCTCACTGAC
TCGCTGCGCTCGGTCGTTCGGCTGCGGCGAGCGGTATCAGCTCACTCAAAGGCGGTAATACGGTTATCCA
CAGAATCAGGGGATAACGCAGGAAAGAACATGTGAGCAAAAGGCCAGCAAAAGGCCAGGAACCGTAAAAA
GGCCGCGTTGCTGGCGTTTTTCCATAGGCTCCGCCCCCCTGACGAGCATCACAAAAATCGACGCTCAAGT
CAGAGGTGGCGAAACCCGACAGGACTATAAAGATACCAGGCGTTTCCCCCTGGAAGCTCCCTCGTGCGCT
CTCCTGTTCCGACCCTGCCGCTTACCGGATACCTGTCCGCCTTTCTCCCTTCGGGAAGCGTGGCGCTTTC
TCATAGCTCACGCTGTAGGTATCTCAGTTCGGTGTAGGTCGTTCGCTCCAAGCTGGGCTGTGTGCACGAA
CCCCCCGTTCAGCCCGACCGCTGCGCCTTATCCGGTAACTATCGTCTTGAGTCCAACCCGGTAAGACACG
ACTTATCGCCACTGGCAGCAGCCACTGGTAACAGGATTAGCAGAGCGAGGTATGTAGGCGGTGCTACAGA
GTTCTTGAAGTGGTGGCCTAACTACGGCTACACTAGAAGAACAGTATTTGGTATCTGCGCTCTGCTGAAG
CCAGTTACCTTCGGAAAAAGAGTTGGTAGCTCTTGATCCGGCAAACAAACCACCGCTGGTAGCGGTGGTT
TTTTTGTTTGCAAGCAGCAGATTACGCGCAGAAAAAAAGGATCTCAAGAAGATCCTTTGATCTTTTCTAC
GGGGTCTGACGCTCAGTGGAACGAAAACTCACGTTAAGGGATTTTGGTCATGAGATTATCAAAAAGGATC
TTCACCTAGATCCTTTTAAATTAAAAATGAAGTTTTAAATCAATCTAAAGTATATATGAGTAAACTTGGT
CTGACAGTTACCAATGCTTAATCAGTGAGGCACCTATCTCAGCGATCTGTCTATTTCGTTCATCCATAGT
TGCCTGACTCCCCGTCGTGTAGATAACTACGATACGGGAGGGCTTACCATCTGGCCCCAGTGCTGCAATG
ATACCGCGAGACCCACGCTCACCGGCTCCAGATTTATCAGCAATAAACCAGCCAGCCGGAAGGGCCGAGC
GCAGAAGTGGTCCTGCAACTTTATCCGCCTCCATCCAGTCTATTAATTGTTGCCGGGAAGCTAGAGTAAG
TAGTTCGCCAGTTAATAGTTTGCGCAACGTTGTTGCCATTGCTACAGGCATCGTGGTGTCACGCTCGTCG
TTTGGTATGGCTTCATTCAGCTCCGGTTCCCAACGATCAAGGCGAGTTACATGATCCCCCATGTTGTGCA
AAAAAGCGGTTAGCTCCTTCGGTCCTCCGATCGTTGTCAGAAGTAAGTTGGCCGCAGTGTTATCACTCAT
GGTTATGGCAGCACTGCATAATTCTCTTACTGTCATGCCATCCGTAAGATGCTTTTCTGTGACTGGTGAG
TACTCAACCAAGTCATTCTGAGAATAGTGTATGCGGCGACCGAGTTGCTCTTGCCCGGCGTCAATACGGG
ATAATACCGCGCCACATAGCAGAACTTTAAAAGTGCTCATCATTGGAAAACGTTCTTCGGGGCGAAAACT
CTCAAGGATCTTACCGCTGTTGAGATCCAGTTCGATGTAACCCACTCGTGCACCCAACTGATCTTCAGCA
TCTTTTACTTTCACCAGCGTTTCTGGGTGAGCAAAAACAGGAAGGCAAAATGCCGCAAAAAAGGGAATAA
GGGCGACACGGAAATGTTGAATACTCATACTCTTCCTTTTTCAATATTATTGAAGCATTTATCAGGGTTA
TTGTCTCATGAGCGGATACATATTTGAATGTATTTAGAAAAATAAACAAATAGGGGTTCCGCGCACATTT
CCCCGAAAAGTGCCACCTGACGTCGACGGATCGGGAGATCTCCCGATCCCCTATGGTGCACTCTCAGTAC
AATCTGCTCTGATGCCGCATAGTTAAGCCAGTATCTGCTCCCTGCTTGTGTG
Features (pLannotate 1.2.2; 21 found; start..end, strand, type, name):
    137..516     +  enhancer       CMV enhancer: human cytomegalovirus immediate early enhancer
    517..720     +  promoter       CMV promoter: human cytomegalovirus (CMV) immediate early promoter
    716..749     +  LTR            5' LTR (truncated) (fragment): truncated 5' long terminal repeat (LTR) from HIV-1
    765..783     +  promoter       T7 promoter: promoter for bacteriophage T7 RNA polymerase
   1523..2872    +  CDS            TBA1B_BOVIN: Experimental evidence at protein level: Swiss-Prot protein existence level 1. Tubulin is the major constituent of microtubules. It binds two moles of GTP, one at an exchangeable site on the beta chain and one at a non-exchangeable site on the alpha chain. From Bos taurus (Bovine).
   2903..2921    -  promoter       SP6 promoter: promoter for bacteriophage SP6 RNA polymerase
   2947..3171    +  polyA_signal   bGH poly(A) signal: bovine growth hormone polyadenylation signal
   3175..3196    +  promoter       SV40 promoter (fragment): SV40 enhancer and early promoter
   3217..3645    +  rep_origin     f1 ori (sequence partly withheld): f1 bacteriophage origin of replication; arrow indicates direction of (+) strand synthesis
   3659..3988    +  promoter       SV40 promoter: SV40 enhancer and early promoter
   4055..4846    +  CDS            neo: KKA2_KLEPN - Also known as kan, nptII. Experimental evidence at protein level: Swiss-Prot protein existence level 1. Resistance to kanamycin, neomycin, paromomycin, ribostamycin, butirosin and gentamicin B. From Klebsiella pneumoniae.
   4870..5028    +  CDS            ble (fragment): BLE_KLEPN - Experimental evidence at protein level: Swiss-Prot protein existence level 1. Binding protein with a strong affinity to the bleomycin family of antibiotics. Binds to CL990; an antimitotic-antibiotic compound. From Klebsiella pneumoniae.
   5023..5144    +  polyA_signal   SV40 poly(A) signal: SV40 polyadenylation signal
   5217..5233    -  protein_bind   lac operator: The lac repressor binds to the lac operator to inhibit transcription in E. coli. This inhibition can be relieved by adding lactose or isopropyl-β-D-thiogalactopyranoside (IPTG). lac repressor encoded by lacI
   5241..5271    -  promoter       lac promoter: promoter for the E. coli lac operon
   5286..5307    -  protein_bind   CAP binding site: CAP binding activates transcription in the presence of cAMP. E. coli catabolite activator protein
   5320..5412    -  CDS            lacI (fragment): lac repressor; lacI; The lac repressor binds to the lac operator to inhibit transcription in E. coli. This inhibition can be relieved by adding lactose or isopropyl-β-D-thiogalactopyranoside (IPTG).
   5595..6183    -  rep_origin     ori: high-copy-number ColE1/pMB1/pBR322/pUC origin of replication
   6354..7214    -  CDS            AmpR: β-lactamase; bla; confers resistance to ampicillin, carbenicillin, and related antibiotics
   7215..7319    -  promoter       AmpR promoter: bla
   7378..7430    -  misc_feature   bom (fragment): basis of mobility region from pBR322
