[The description below was written by a language model from this plasmid's Addgene catalogue record and pLannotate feature annotations shown in this document.]
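Description:
pStayGold-Tubulin is a 7,448-nt mammalian expression plasmid built on a pcDNA-type backbone and designed to express a fusion of the green fluorescent protein StayGold to tubulin. It is maintained in E. coli through a high-copy ColE1/pUC-type origin and selected with ampicillin via the β-lactamase gene and its native promoter. An f1 origin is also present, along with leftover lac promoter/operator, lacI and bom fragments typical of this vector family.

Expression of the payload is driven by the human cytomegalovirus immediate early enhancer and promoter and terminated by the bovine growth hormone polyadenylation signal. T7 and SP6 promoters flank the cloning region and can serve for in vitro transcription or as sequencing priming sites. The annotation identifies an alpha-tubulin coding sequence, best matching bovine tubulin alpha-1B, at the downstream end of the cassette. StayGold itself was not recognised by the annotation software. However, an unannotated stretch of roughly 740 nt lies between the T7 promoter and the tubulin sequence, which is consistent with the synthetic StayGold sequence sitting at the N-terminus of tubulin. The record does not describe any linker, nor does it state which StayGold variant is used. A short hit to an HIV-1 LTR just after the CMV promoter is probably an annotation artefact, not a functional viral element.

A separate SV40 early promoter drives a neomycin/kanamycin phosphotransferase gene followed by an SV40 poly(A) signal, which would allow G418 selection of stably transfected mammalian cells. The construct is used to label microtubules for live-cell fluorescence imaging.
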