Addgene plasmid #229571: pStayGold-Tubulin
Purpose: Expresses StayGold-tubulin fusion in mammalian cells
Depositing lab: Kiryl Piatkevich. Depositing organization: Westlake University. Publication: Bright and stable monomeric green fluorescent protein derived from StayGold. Zhang H, Lesnov GD, Subach OM, Zhang W, Kuzmicheva TP, Vlaskina AV, Samygina VR, Chen L, Ye X, Nikolaeva AY, Gabdulkhakov A, Papadaki S, Qin W, Borshchevskiy V, Perfilov MM, Gavrikov AS, Drobizhev M, Mishin AS, Piatkevich KD, Subach FV. Nat Methods. 2024 Apr;21(4):657-665. doi: 10.1038/s41592-024-02203-y. Epub 2024 Feb 26. PubMed 38409224.
Backbone
  Vector backbone: pcDNA
  Vector type: Mammalian Expression
Growth in bacteria
  Bacterial resistance: Ampicillin, 100 μg/mL
  Growth temperature: 37°C
  Growth strain: DH5alpha
  Copy number: High Copy
Gene/Insert
  Gene/Insert name: StayGold
  Species: Synthetic
  Cloning method: Ligation Independent Cloning
Terms and licenses: Academic/Nonprofit Terms; Industry Terms: Not Available to Industry
How to cite: pStayGold-Tubulin was a gift from Kiryl Piatkevich (Addgene plasmid # 229571 ; http://n2t.net/addgene:229571 ; RRID:Addgene_229571)
